LOCUS       Exported 888 bp ds-DNA linear SYN 24-AUG-2021
DEFINITION  synthetic linear DNA
ACCESSION   .
VERSION     .
KEYWORDS    TAL3078
SOURCE      synthetic DNA construct
  ORGANISM  synthetic DNA construct
REFERENCE   1 (bases 1 to 888)
  AUTHORS   Sander JD, Cade L, Khayter C, Reyon D, Peterson RT, Joung JK, Yeh JR
  TITLE     Targeted gene disruption in somatic zebrafish cells using engineered
            TALENs.
  JOURNAL   Nat Biotechnol. 2011 Aug 5;29(8):697-8. doi: 10.1038/nbt.1934.
  PUBMED    21822241
REFERENCE   2 (bases 1 to 888)
  AUTHORS   .
  TITLE     Direct Submission
  JOURNAL   Exported Aug 24, 2021 from SnapGene Server 1.1.58
            http://www.snapgene.com
FEATURES             Location/Qualifiers
     source          1..888
                     /organism="synthetic DNA construct"
                     /mol_type="other DNA"
ORIGIN
        1 ctgctgactg tggcgggtga gcttaggggg cctccgctcc agctcgacac cgggcagctg
       61 ctgaagatcg cgaagagagg gggagtaaca gcggtagagg cagtgcacgc ctggcgcaat
      121 gcgctcaccg gggccccctt gaacctgacc ccagaccagg tagtcgcaat cgcgaacaat
      181 aatgggggaa agcaagccct ggaaaccgtg caaaggttgt tgccggtcct ttgtcaagac
      241 cacggcctta caccggagca agtcgtggcc attgcaaata ataacggtgg caaacaggct
      301 cttgagacgg ttcagagact tctcccagtt ctctgtcaag cccacgggct gactcccgat
      361 caagttgtag cgattgcgtc gaacattgga gggaaacaag cattggagac tgtccaacgg
      421 ctccttcccg tgttgtgtca agcccacggt ttgacgcctg cacaagtggt cgccatcgcc
      481 tccaatattg gcggtaagca ggcgctggaa acagtacagc gcctgctgcc tgtactgtgc
      541 caggatcatg gactgacccc agaccaggta gtcgcaatcg cgtcgaacat tgggggaaag
      601 caagccctgg aaaccgtgca aaggttgttg ccggtccttt gtcaagacca cggccttaca
      661 ccggagcaag tcgtggccat tgcaaataat aacggtggca aacaggctct tgagacggtt
      721 cagagacttc tcccagttct ctgtcaagcc cacgggctga ctcccgatca agttgtagcg
      781 attgcgtcgc atgacggagg gaaacaagca ttggagactg tccaacggct ccttcccgtg
      841 ttgtgtcaag cccacggttt gacgcctgca caagtggtcg ccatcgcc
//
