>Addgene plasmid #41252 | TAL3078 | depositor partial sequence | sequence record 54891 | TAL3078 sequence 2430 bps
TCTAGAGCTAGCACCATGGACTACAAAGACCATGACGGTGATTATAAAGATCATGACATCGATTACAAGG
ATGACGATGACAAGATGGCCCCCAAGAAGAAGAGGAAGGTGGGCATTCACCGCGGGGTACCTATGGTGGA
CTTGAGGACACTCGGTTATTCGCAACAGCAACAGGAGAAAATCAAGCCTAAGGTCAGGAGCACCGTCGCG
CAACACCACGAGGCGCTTGTGGGGCATGGCTTCACTCATGCGCATATTGTCGCGCTTTCACAGCACCCTG
CGGCGCTTGGGACGGTGGCTGTCAAATACCAAGATATGATTGCGGCCCTGCCCGAAGCCACGCACGAGGC
AATTGTAGGGGTCGGTAAACAGTGGTCGGGAGCGCGAGCACTTGAGGCGCTGCTGACTGTGGCGGGTGAG
CTTAGGGGGCCTCCGCTCCAGCTCGACACCGGGCAGCTGCTGAAGATCGCGAAGAGAGGGGGAGTAACAG
CGGTAGAGGCAGTGCACGCCTGGCGCAATGCGCTCACCGGGGCCCCCTTGAACCTGACCCCAGACCAGGT
AGTCGCAATCGCGAACAATAATGGGGGAAAGCAAGCCCTGGAAACCGTGCAAAGGTTGTTGCCGGTCCTT
TGTCAAGACCACGGCCTTACACCGGAGCAAGTCGTGGCCATTGCAAATAATAACGGTGGCAAACAGGCTC
TTGAGACGGTTCAGAGACTTCTCCCAGTTCTCTGTCAAGCCCACGGGCTGACTCCCGATCAAGTTGTAGC
GATTGCGTCGAACATTGGAGGGAAACAAGCATTGGAGACTGTCCAACGGCTCCTTCCCGTGTTGTGTCAA
GCCCACGGTTTGACGCCTGCACAAGTGGTCGCCATCGCCTCCAATATTGGCGGTAAGCAGGCGCTGGAAA
CAGTACAGCGCCTGCTGCCTGTACTGTGCCAGGATCATGGACTGACCCCAGACCAGGTAGTCGCAATCGC
GTCGAACATTGGGGGAAAGCAAGCCCTGGAAACCGTGCAAAGGTTGTTGCCGGTCCTTTGTCAAGACCAC
GGCCTTACACCGGAGCAAGTCGTGGCCATTGCAAATAATAACGGTGGCAAACAGGCTCTTGAGACGGTTC
AGAGACTTCTCCCAGTTCTCTGTCAAGCCCACGGGCTGACTCCCGATCAAGTTGTAGCGATTGCGTCGCA
TGACGGAGGGAAACAAGCATTGGAGACTGTCCAACGGCTCCTTCCCGTGTTGTGTCAAGCCCACGGTTTG
ACGCCTGCACAAGTGGTCGCCATCGCCAACAACAACGGCGGTAAGCAGGCGCTGGAAACAGTACAGCGCC
TGCTGCCTGTACTGTGCCAGGATCATGGACTGACCCCAGACCAGGTAGTCGCAATCGCGTCGAACATTGG
GGGAAAGCAAGCCCTGGAAACCGTGCAAAGGTTGTTGCCGGTCCTTTGTCAAGACCACGGCCTTACACCG
GAGCAAGTCGTGGCCATTGCAAGCAATGGGGGTGGCAAACAGGCTCTTGAGACGGTTCAGAGACTTCTCC
CAGTTCTCTGTCAAGCCCACGGGCTGACTCCCGATCAAGTTGTAGCGATTGCGAATAACAATGGAGGGAA
ACAAGCATTGGAGACTGTCCAACGGCTCCTTCCCGTGTTGTGTCAAGCCCACGGTTTGACGCCTGCACAA
GTGGTCGCCATCGCCTCCAATATTGGCGGTAAGCAGGCGCTGGAAACAGTACAGCGCCTGCTGCCTGTAC
TGTGCCAGGATCATGGACTGACCCCAGACCAGGTAGTCGCAATCGCGTCAAACGGAGGGGGAAAGCAAGC
CCTGGAAACCGTGCAAAGGTTGTTGCCGGTCCTTTGTCAAGACCACGGCCTTACACCGGAGCAAGTCGTG
GCCATTGCAAATAATAACGGTGGCAAACAGGCTCTTGAGACGGTTCAGAGACTTCTCCCAGTTCTCTGTC
AAGCCCACGGGCTGACTCCCGATCAAGTTGTAGCGATTGCGTCGAACATTGGAGGGAAACAAGCATTGGA
GACTGTCCAACGGCTCCTTCCCGTGTTGTGTCAAGCCCACGGTTTGACGCCTGCACAAGTGGTCGCCATC
GCCAGCCATGATGGCGGTAAGCAGGCGCTGGAAACAGTACAGCGCCTGCTGCCTGTACTGTGCCAGGATC
ATGGACTGACACCCGAACAGGTGGTCGCCATTGCTAATAATAACGGAGGACGGCCAGCCTTGGAGTCCAT
CGTAGCCCAATTGTCCAGGCCCGATCCCGCGTTGGCTGCGTTAACGAATGACCATCTGGTGGCGTTGGCA
TGTCTTGGTGGACGACCCGCGCTCGATGCAGTCAAAAAGGGTCTGCCTCATGCTCCCGCATTGATCAAAA
GAACCAACCGGCGGATTCCCGAGAGAACTTCCCATCGAGTCGCGGGATCC
