[The description below was written by a language model from this plasmid's Addgene catalogue record and the feature table of its GenBank file.]
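Description:
TAL3078 is a TALEN expression plasmid encoding the "left" monomer of a nuclease pair directed against the zebrafish (D. rerio) gabrg2 gene. It is built on the JDS74 backbone, a roughly 6.4 kb mammalian expression vector that also carries a T7 promoter. It is maintained in E. coli as a high-copy plasmid under ampicillin selection. The specific origin of replication is not stated in the record.

The approximately 1.6 kb insert is an engineered TAL effector repeat array designed to recognise a defined 18-nucleotide site in gabrg2. It was cloned by restriction enzymes into the backbone, and the cloning sites were destroyed in the process. The backbone supplies the flanking protein parts, so the repeat array is expressed in frame with an N-terminal 3X FLAG epitope tag and a C-terminal wild-type FokI nuclease domain. Transcription in mammalian cells is driven by the CMV promoter. The use of a BGH reverse sequencing primer suggests a BGH polyadenylation region downstream. The T7 designation indicates that the coding sequence can also be transcribed in vitro to produce mRNA, the usual route for delivering nucleases into zebrafish embryos.

FokI cleaves only as a dimer, so this left monomer is meant to be used with a matching right-hand TALEN that binds the opposite strand nearby. The pair creates a double-strand break whose error-prone repair yields indel mutations that disrupt the gene. The associated publication concerns targeted gene disruption in somatic zebrafish cells. The GenBank record held for this plasmid covers only 888 bp of partial sequence and has no annotated features, so the details here come from the catalogue fields.
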