Addgene plasmid #41252: TAL3078
Depositing lab: Keith Joung. Depositing organization: Massachusetts General Hospital. Publication: Targeted gene disruption in somatic zebrafish cells using engineered TALENs. Sander JD, Cade L, Khayter C, Reyon D, Peterson RT, Joung JK, Yeh JR. Nat Biotechnol. 2011 Aug 5;29(8):697-8. doi: 10.1038/nbt.1934. PubMed 21822241.
Backbone
  Vector backbone: JDS74
  Backbone manufacturer: Addgene plasmid #32288
  Backbone size w/o insert (bp): 6447
  Vector type: Mammalian Expression ; T7
Growth in bacteria
  Bacterial resistance: Ampicillin, 100 μg/mL
  Growth temperature: 37°C
  Growth strain: XL1 Blue
  Copy number: High Copy
Gene/Insert
  Gene/Insert name: ZebrafishCommunity-gabrg2-Left (alt name: gabrg2)
  Species: D. rerio (zebrafish)
  Insert size (bp): 1640
  Entrez Gene: LOC553402
  Promoter: CMV
  Tag / fusion protein: 3X Flag (N terminal on backbone); WT FOKI (C terminal on backbone)
  Cloning method: Restriction Enzyme; 5′ cloning site N/A (destroyed during cloning); 3′ cloning site N/A (destroyed during cloning)
  Sequencing primers: 5′ CMV-F; 3′ BGH-rev
Terms and licenses: Academic/Nonprofit Terms; Industry Terms: Not Available to Industry
Depositor comments: Target binding site: TGGAAAGCGATGATGACG It is strongly recommended that users perform a diagnostic digest to verify this plasmid prior to use. For example, a double digest of the plasmid with BamHI and KpnI should result in two bands at 2.3kb and 5.8kb.
How to cite: TAL3078 was a gift from Keith Joung (Addgene plasmid # 41252 ; http://n2t.net/addgene:41252 ; RRID:Addgene_41252)
